>Addgene plasmid #57286 | Dronpa-MAPTau-N-10 | addgene full sequence | sequence record 269492 | Addgene NGS Result
CTTTTTACGGTTCCTGGCCTTTTGCTGGCCTTTTGCTCACATGTTCTTTCCTGCGTTATCCCCTGATTCT
GTGGATAACCGTATTACCGCCATGCATTAGTTATTAATAGTAATCAATTACGGGGTCATTAGTTCATAGC
CCATATATGGAGTTCCGCGTTACATAACTTACGGTAAATGGCCCGCCTGGCTGACCGCCCAACGACCCCC
GCCCATTGACGTCAATAATGACGTATGTTCCCATAGTAACGCCAATAGGGACTTTCCATTGACGTCAATG
GGTGGAGTATTTACGGTAAACTGCCCACTTGGCAGTACATCAAGTGTATCATATGCCAAGTACGCCCCCT
ATTGACGTCAATGACGGTAAATGGCCCGCCTGGCATTATGCCCAGTACATGACCTTATGGGACTTTCCTA
CTTGGCAGTACATCTACGTATTAGTCATCGCTATTACCATGGTGATGCGGTTTTGGCAGTACATCAATGG
GCGTGGATAGCGGTTTGACTCACGGGGATTTCCAAGTCTCCACCCCATTGACGTCAATGGGAGTTTGTTT
TGGCACCAAAATCAACGGGACTTTCCAAAATGTCGTAACAACTCCGCCCCATTGACGCAAATGGGCGGTA
GGCGTGTACGGTGGGAGGTCTATATAAGCAGAGCTGGTTTAGTGAACCGTCAGATCCGCTAGCGCTACCG
GACTCAGATCTCGAGGCCACCATGGCTGAGCCCCGCCAGGAGTTCGAAGTGATGGAAGATCACGCTGGGA
CGTACGGGTTGGGGGACAGGAAAGATCAGGGGGGCTACACCATGCACCAAGACCAAGAGGGTGACACGGA
CGCTGGCCTGAAAGCTGAAGAAGCAGGCATTGGAGACACCCCCAGCCTGGAAGACGAAGCTGCTGGTCAC
GTGACCCAAGCTCGCATGGTCAGTAAAAGCAAAGACGGGACTGGAAGCGATGACAAAAAAGCCAAGGGGG
CTGATGGTAAAACGAAGATCGCCACACCGCGGGGAGCAGCCCCTCCAGGCCAGAAGGGCCAGGCCAACGC
CACCAGGATTCCAGCAAAAACCCCGCCCGCTCCAAAGACACCACCCAGCTCTGGTGAACCTCCAAAATCA
GGGGATCGCAGCGGCTACAGCAGCCCCGGCTCCCCAGGCACTCCCGGCAGCCGCTCCCGCACCCCGTCCC
TTCCAACCCCACCCACCCGGGAGCCCAAGAAGGTGGCAGTGGTCCGTACTCCACCCAAGTCGCCGTCTTC
CGCCAAGAGCCGCCTGCAGACAGCCCCCGTGCCCATGCCAGACCTGAAGAATGTCAAGTCCAAGATCGGC
TCCACTGAGAACCTGAAGCACCAGCCGGGAGGCGGGAAGGTGCAAATAGTCTACAAACCAGTTGACCTGA
GCAAGGTGACCTCCAAGTGTGGCTCATTAGGCAACATCCATCATAAACCAGGAGGTGGCCAGGTGGAAGT
AAAATCTGAGAAGCTTGACTTCAAGGACAGAGTCCAGTCGAAGATTGGGTCCCTGGACAATATCACCCAC
GTCCCTGGCGGAGGAAATAAAAAGATTGAAACCCACAAGCTGACCTTCCGCGAGAACGCCAAAGCCAAGA
CAGACCACGGGGCGGAGATCGTGTACAAGTCGCCAGTGGTGTCTGGGGACACGTCTCCACGGCATCTCAG
CAATGTCTCCTCCACCGGCAGCATCGACATGGTAGACTCGCCCCAGCTCGCCACGCTAGCTGACGAGGTG
TCTGCCTCCCTGGCCAAGCAGGGTTTGAGCTCCGGAGGGGATCCACCGGTCGCCACCATGGTGAGTGTGA
TTAAACCAGACATGAAGATCAAGCTGCGTATGGAAGGCGCTGTAAATGGACACCCGTTCGCGATTGAAGG
AGTTGGCCTTGGGAAGCCTTTCGAGGGAAAACAGAGTATGGACCTTAAAGTCAAAGAAGGCGGACCTCTG
CCTTTCGCCTATGACATCTTGACAACTGTGTTCTGTTACGGCAACAGGGTATTCGCCAAATACCCAGAAA
ATATAGTAGACTATTTCAAGCAGTCGTTTCCTGAGGGCTACTCTTGGGAACGAAGCATGAATTACGAAGA
CGGGGGCATTTGTAACGCGACAAACGACATAACCCTGGATGGTGACTGTTATATCTATGAAATTCGATTT
GATGGTGTGAACTTTCCTGCCAATGGTCCAGTTATGCAGAAGAGGACTGTGAAATGGGAGCCATCCACTG
AGAAATTGTATGTGCGTGATGGAGTGCTGAAGGGTGATGTTAACATGGCTCTGTCGCTTGAAGGAGGTGG
CCATTACCGATGTGACTTCAAAACTACTTATAAAGCTAAGAAGGTTGTCCAGTTGCCAGACTATCACTTT
GTGGACCACCACATTGAGATTAAAAGCCACGACAAAGATTACAGTAATGTTAATCTGCATGAGCACGCCG
AAGCGCATTCTGAGCTGCCGAGGCAGGCCAAGTAATGATAGGCGGCCGCGACTCTAGATCATAATCAGCC
ATACCACATTTGTAGAGGTTTTACTTGCTTTAAAAAACCTCCCACACCTCCCCCTGAACCTGAAACATAA
AATGAATGCAATTGTTGTTGTTAACTTGTTTATTGCAGCTTATAATGGTTACAAATAAAGCAATAGCATC
ACAAATTTCACAAATAAAGCATTTTTTTCACTGCATTCTAGTTGTGGTTTGTCCAAACTCATCAATGTAT
CTTAAGGCGTAAATTGTAAGCGTTAATATTTTGTTAAAATTCGCGTTAAATTTTTGTTAAATCAGCTCAT
TTTTTAACCAATAGGCCGAAATCGGCAAAATCCCTTATAAATCAAAAGAATAGACCGAGATAGGGT
[37 nt withheld, positions 2867-2903]
AAAGAACGTGGACTCCAACGTCAAAGG
[49 nt withheld, positions 2931-2979]
T
[91 nt withheld, positions 2981-3071]
G
[124 nt withheld, positions 3073-3196]
CAGGTGGCACTTTTCGGGGAAATGTGCGCGGAACCCCTATTTGTTTATTTTTCTAAATACATTCAAATAT
GTATCCGCTCATGAGACAATAACCCTGATAAATGCTTCAATAATATTGAAAAAGGAAGAGTCCTGAGGCG
GAAAGAACCAGCTGTGGAATGTGTGTCAGTTAGGGTGTGGAAAGTCCCCAGGCTCCCCAGCAGGCAGAAG
TATGCAAAGCATGCATCTCAATTAGTCAGCAACCAGGTGTGGAAAGTCCCCAGGCTCCCCAGCAGGCAGA
AGTATGCAAAGCATGCATCTCAATTAGTCAGCAACCATAGTCCCGCCCCTAACTCCGCCCATCCCGCCCC
TAACTCCGCCCAGTTCCGCCCATTCTCCGCCCCATGGCTGACTAATTTTTTTTATTTATGCAGAGGCCGA
GGCCGCCTCGGCCTCTGAGCTATTCCAGAAGTAGTGAGGAGGCTTTTTTGGAGGCCTAGGCTTTTGCAAA
GATCGATCAAGAGACAGGATGAGGATCGTTTCGCATGATTGAACAAGATGGATTGCACGCAGGTTCTCCG
GCCGCTTGGGTGGAGAGGCTATTCGGCTATGACTGGGCACAACAGACAATCGGCTGCTCTGATGCCGCCG
TGTTCCGGCTGTCAGCGCAGGGGCGCCCGGTTCTTTTTGTCAAGACCGACCTGTCCGGTGCCCTGAATGA
ACTGCAAGACGAGGCAGCGCGGCTATCGTGGCTGGCCACGACGGGCGTTCCTTGCGCAGCTGTGCTCGAC
GTTGTCACTGAAGCGGGAAGGGACTGGCTGCTATTGGGCGAAGTGCCGGGGCAGGATCTCCTGTCATCTC
ACCTTGCTCCTGCCGAGAAAGTATCCATCATGGCTGATGCAATGCGGCGGCTGCATACGCTTGATCCGGC
TACCTGCCCATTCGACCACCAAGCGAAACATCGCATCGAGCGAGCACGTACTCGGATGGAAGCCGGTCTT
GTCGATCAGGATGATCTGGACGAAGAGCATCAGGGGCTCGCGCCAGCCGAACTGTTCGCCAGGCTCAAGG
CGAGCATGCCCGACGGCGAGGATCTCGTCGTGACCCATGGCGATGCCTGCTTGCCGAATATCATGGTGGA
AAATGGCCGCTTTTCTGGATTCATCGACTGTGGCCGGCTGGGTGTGGCGGACCGCTATCAGGACATAGCG
TTGGCTACCCGTGATATTGCTGAAGAGCTTGGCGGCGAATGGGCTGACCGCTTCCTCGTGCTTTACGGTA
TCGCCGCTCCCGATTCGCAGCGCATCGCCTTCTATCGCCTTCTTGACGAGTTCTTCTGAGCGGGACTCTG
GGGTTCGAAATGACCGACCAAGCGACGCCCAACCTGCCATCACGAGATTTCGATTCCACCGCCGCCTTCT
ATGAAAGGTTGGGCTTCGGAATCGTTTTCCGGGACGCCGGCTGGATGATCCTCCAGCGCGGGGATCTCAT
GCTGGAGTTCTTCGCCCACCCTAGGGGGAGGCTAACTGAAACACGGAAGGAGACAATACCGGAAGGAACC
CGCGCTATGACGGCAATAAAAAGACAGAATAAAACGCACGGTGTTGGGTCGTTTGTTCATAAACGCGGGG
TTCGGTCCCAGGGCTGGCACTCTGTCGATACCCCACCGAGACCCCATTGGGGCCAATACGCCCGCGTTTC
TTCCTTTTCCCCACCCCACCCCCCAAGTTCGGGTGAAGGCCCAGGGCTCGCAGCCAACGTCGGGGCGGCA
GGCCCTGCCATAGCCTCAGGTTACTCATATATACTTTAGATTGATTTAAAACTTCATTTTTAATTTAAAA
GGATCTAGGTGAAGATCCTTTTTGATAATCTCATGACCAAAATCCCTTAACGTGAGTTTTCGTTCCACTG
AGCGTCAGACCCCGTAGAAAAGATCAAAGGATCTTCTTGAGATCCTTTTTTTCTGCGCGTAATCTGCTGC
TTGCAAACAAAAAAACCACCGCTACCAGCGGTGGTTTGTTTGCCGGATCAAGAGCTACCAACTCTTTTTC
CGAAGGTAACTGGCTTCAGCAGAGCGCAGATACCAAATACTGTTCTTCTAGTGTAGCCGTAGTTAGGCCA
CCACTTCAAGAACTCTGTAGCACCGCCTACATACCTCGCTCTGCTAATCCTGTTACCAGTGGCTGCTGCC
AGTGGCGATAAGTCGTGTCTTACCGGGTTGGACTCAAGACGATAGTTACCGGATAAGGCGCAGCGGTCGG
GCTGAACGGGGGGTTCGTGCACACAGCCCAGCTTGGAGCGAACGACCTACACCGAACTGAGATACCTACA
GCGTGAGCTATGAGAAAGCGCCACGCTTCCCGAAGGGAGAAAGGCGGACAGGTATCCGGTAAGCGGCAGG
GTCGGAACAGGAGAGCGCACGAGGGAGCTTCCAGGGGGAAACGCCTGGTATCTTTATAGTCCTGTCGGGT
TTCGCCACCTCTGACTTGAGCGTCGATTTTTGTGATGCTCGTCAGGGGGGCGGAGCCTATGGAAAAACGC
CAGCAACGCGGC
Features (pLannotate 1.2.2; 16 found; start..end, strand, type, name):
     31..90      +  rep_origin     RSF ori (fragment): Plasmids containing the RSF 1030 origin of replication can be propagated in E. coli cells that contain additional plasmids with compatible origins.
    158..461     +  enhancer       CMV enhancer: human cytomegalovirus immediate early enhancer
    462..665     +  promoter       CMV promoter: human cytomegalovirus (CMV) immediate early promoter
    688..715     +  misc_feature   MCS (fragment): multiple cloning site
    722..1777    +  CDS            MAPT (fragment): TAU_SPECI - Experimental evidence at protein level: Swiss-Prot protein existence level 1. Promotes microtubule assembly and stability, and might be involved in the establishment and maintenance of neuronal polarity. The C-terminus binds axonal microtubules while the N-terminus binds neural plasma membrane components, suggesting that tau functions as a linker protein between both. Axonal polarity is predetermined by tau localization (in the neuronal cell) in the domain of the cell body defined by the centrosome. The short isoforms allow plasticity of the cytoskeleton whereas the longer isoforms
   1808..2485    +  CDS            Dronpa-Green1: monomeric photoswitchable Dronpa-Green1 fluorescent protein
   2507..2590    +  CDS            large T antigen (fragment): large T antigen from SV40 (simian virus 40)
   2613..2734    +  polyA_signal   SV40 poly(A) signal: SV40 polyadenylation signal
   2768..3196    -  rep_origin     f1 ori (sequence partly withheld): f1 bacteriophage origin of replication; arrow indicates direction of (+) strand synthesis
   3223..3327    +  promoter       AmpR promoter: bla
   3329..3686    +  promoter       SV40 promoter: SV40 enhancer and early promoter
   3721..4515    +  CDS            NeoR/KanR: aminoglycoside phosphotransferase from Tn5; aph(3')-II (or nptII); confers resistance to neomycin, kanamycin, and G418 (Geneticin®)
   4536..4688    +  CDS            ble (fragment): BLE_KLEPN - Experimental evidence at protein level: Swiss-Prot protein existence level 1. Binding protein with a strong affinity to the bleomycin family of antibiotics. Binds to CL990; an antimitotic-antibiotic compound. From Klebsiella pneumoniae.
   4747..4794    +  polyA_signal   HSV TK poly(A) signal: herpes simplex virus thymidine kinase polyadenylation signal (Cole and Stacy, 1985)
   4885..4901    -  polyA_signal   bGH poly(A) signal (fragment): bovine growth hormone polyadenylation signal
   5123..5711    +  rep_origin     ori: high-copy-number ColE1/pMB1/pBR322/pUC origin of replication
