[The description below was written by a language model from this plasmid's Addgene catalogue record and pLannotate feature annotations shown in this document.]
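Description:
Dronpa-MAPTau-N-10 is a mammalian expression plasmid built on the Dronpa-N1 backbone, an N1-style fusion vector in which a gene of interest is placed upstream of, and in frame with, a fluorescent protein. The insert is human MAPT (microtubule-associated protein tau; the record points to transcript NM_016841), annotated as a roughly 1.06 kb coding region immediately after the remnant of the multiple cloning site. It is followed after a short linker gap by the Dronpa-Green1 coding sequence, so that Dronpa sits at the C terminus of tau. Expression is driven by the human cytomegalovirus immediate-early enhancer and promoter, and the transcript is terminated by the SV40 polyadenylation signal; the short "large T antigen" hit just before it is most likely residual SV40 sequence flanking that signal rather than a functional element.

The 5,728 nt sequenced plasmid replicates in E. coli from a high-copy ColE1/pUC-type origin and also carries an f1 origin for single-stranded DNA production. A single NeoR/KanR (Tn5 aminoglycoside phosphotransferase) gene serves both hosts: a bacterial bla-type promoter gives kanamycin resistance in bacteria, while the SV40 early promoter with the HSV TK polyadenylation signal allows G418 selection of stably transfected mammalian cells. The small RSF ori, ble and bGH poly(A) fragments in the annotation appear to be partial matches, not working parts.

Because tau binds and stabilises microtubules, the fusion serves as a microtubule localisation marker for fluorescence imaging in mammalian cells. Dronpa is a monomeric green photoswitchable protein (excitation 503 nm, emission 518 nm per the record), which suits applications that rely on reversible on/off switching of the label.
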