Addgene plasmid #57286: Dronpa-MAPTau-N-10
Purpose: Localization: Microtubules, Excitation: 503, Emission: 518
Depositing lab: Michael Davidson. Depositing organization: Florida State University, Tallahassee.
Backbone
  Vector backbone: Dronpa-N1
  Backbone size w/o insert (bp): 4750
  Vector type: Mammalian Expression
  Selectable markers: Neomycin (select with G418)
Growth in bacteria
  Bacterial resistance: Kanamycin, 50 μg/mL
  Growth temperature: 37°C
  Growth strain: DH5alpha
  Copy number: High Copy
Gene/Insert
  Gene/Insert name: MAPTau (alt name: NM_016841)
  Species: H. sapiens (human)
  Entrez Gene: MAPT (a.k.a. DDPAC, FTD1, FTDP-17, MAPTL, MSTD, MTBT1, MTBT2, PPND, PPP1R103, TAU, Tau-PHF6, tau-40)
  Promoter: CMV
  Tag / fusion protein: Dronpa (C terminal on backbone)
  Cloning method: Unknown
  Sequencing primers: 5′ CMV-F; 3′ SV40pA-R
Terms and licenses: Academic/Nonprofit Terms; Industry Terms
Depositor comments: . Excitation = 503; Emission = 518
How to cite: Dronpa-MAPTau-N-10 was a gift from Michael Davidson (Addgene plasmid # 57286 ; http://n2t.net/addgene:57286 ; RRID:Addgene_57286)
