>Addgene plasmid #57286 | Dronpa-MAPTau-N-10 | depositor partial sequence | sequence record 88424 | insert sequence
CGTCAAATCCGCTAGCGCTACCGGACTCAGATCTCGAGGCCACCATGGCTGAGCCCCGCCAGGAGTTCGA
AGTGATGGAAGATCACGCTGGGACGTACGGGTTGGGGGACAGGAAAGATCAGGGGGGCTACACCATGCAC
CAAGACCAAGAGGGTGACACGGACGCTGGCCTGAAAGCTGAAGAAGCAGGCATTGGAGACACCCCCAGCC
TGGAAGACGAAGCTGCTGGTCACGTGACCCAAGCTCGCATGGTCAGTAAAAGCAAAGACGGGACTGGAAG
CGATGACAAAAAAGCCAAGGGGGCTGATGGTAAAACGAAGATCGCCACACCGCGGGGAGCAGCCCCTCCA
GGCCAGAAGGGCCAGGCCAACGCCACCAGGATTCCAGCAAAAACCCCGCCCGCTCCAAAGACACCACCCA
GCTCTGGTGAACCTCCAAAATCAGGGGATCGCAGCGGCTACAGCAGCCCCGGCTCCCCAGGCACTCCCGG
CAGCCGCTCCCGCACCCCGTCCCTTCCAACCCCACCCACCCGGGAGCCCAAGAAGGTGGCAGTGGTCCGT
ACTCCACCCAAGTCGCCGTCTTCCGCCAAGAGCCGCCTGCAGACAGCCCCCGTGCCCATGCCAGACCTGA
AGAATGTCAAGTCCAAGATCGGCTCCACTGAGAACCTGAAGCACCAGCCGGGAGGCGGGAAGGTGCAAAT
AGTCTACAAACCAGTTGACCTGAGCAAGGTGACCTCCAAGTGTGGCTCATTAGGCAACATCCATCATAAA
CCAGGAGGTGGCCAGGTGGAAGTAAAATCTGAGAAGCTTGACTTCAAGGACAGAGTCCAGTCGAAGATTG
GGTCCCTGGACAATATCACCCACGTCCCTGGCGGAGGAAATAAAAAGATTGAAACCCACAAGCTGACCTT
CCGCGAGAACGCCAAAGCCAAGACAGACCACGGGGCGGAGATCGTGTACAAGTCGCCAGTGGTGTCTGGG
GACACGTCTCCACGGCATCTCAGCAATGTCTCCTCCACCGGCAGCATCGACATGGTAGACTCGCCCCAGC
TCGCCACGCTAGCTGACGAGGTGTCTGCCTCCCTGGCCAAGCAGGGTTTGAGCTCCGGAGGGGATCCACC
GGTCGCCACCATGGTGAGTGTGATTAAACCAGACATGAAGATCAAGCTGCGTATGGAAGGCGCTGTAAAT
GGACACCCGTTCGCGATTGAAGGAGTTGGCCTTGGGAAGCCTTTCGAGGGAAAACAGAGTATGGACCTTA
AAGTCAAAGAAGGCGGACCTCTGCCTTTCGCCTATGACATCTTGACAACTGTGTTCTGTTACGGCAACAG
GGTATTCGCCAAATACCCAGAAAATATAGTAGACTATTTCAAGCAGTCGTTTCCTGAGGGCTACTCTTGG
GAACGAAGCATGAATTACGAAGACGGGGGCATTTGTAACGCGACAAACGACATAACCCTGGATGGTGACT
GTTATATCTATGAAATTCGATTTGATGGTGTGAACTTTCCTGCCAATGGTCCAGTTATGCAGAAGAGGAC
TGTGAAATGGGAGCCATCCACTGAGAAATTGTATGTGCGTGATGGAGTGCTGAAGGGTGATGTTAACATG
GCTCTGTCGCTTGAAGGAGGTGGCCATTACCGATGTGACTTCAAAACTACTTATAAAGCTAAGAAGGTTG
TCCAGTTGCCAGACTATCACTTTGTGGACCACCACATTGAGATTAAAAGCCACGACAAAGATTACAGTAA
TGTTAATCTGCATGAGCACGCCGAAGCGCATTCTGAGCTGCCGAGGCAGGCCAAGTAATGATAGGCGGCC
GCGACTCTAGATCATAATCAGCCATACCAGCT
